Addgene plasmid #25177: LMNB1 (3HN9)
Purpose: Bacterial expression for structure determination; may not be full ORF
Depositing lab: Cheryl Arrowsmith. Depositing organization: University of Toronto.
Backbone
  Vector backbone: pET28-MHL
  Backbone manufacturer: SGC
  Backbone size w/o insert (bp): 7328
  Vector type: Bacterial Expression
Growth in bacteria
  Bacterial resistance: Kanamycin, 50 μg/mL
  Growth temperature: 37°C
  Growth strain: DH5alpha
  Copy number: Low Copy
Gene/Insert
  Gene/Insert name: LAMINB1_1 (alt names: PDB: 3HN9; Lamin B1,)
  Species: H. sapiens (human)
  Insert size (bp): 369
  Mutation: Contains Ig-like domain
  Entrez Gene: LMNB1 (a.k.a. ADLD, LMN, LMN2, LMNB, MCPH26)
  Tag / fusion protein: His (N terminal on insert)
  Cloning method: Restriction Enzyme
  Sequencing primers: 5′ T7; 3′ T7-term
Terms and licenses: Academic/Nonprofit Terms; Industry Terms: Not Available to Industry
Depositor comments: PDB: 3HN9. http://www.thesgc.org/structures/3HN9/
How to cite: LMNB1 (3HN9) was a gift from Cheryl Arrowsmith (Addgene plasmid # 25177 ; http://n2t.net/addgene:25177 ; RRID:Addgene_25177)
