[The description below was written by a language model from this plasmid's Addgene catalogue record.]
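Description:
LMNB1 (3HN9) is a bacterial expression plasmid built on pET28-MHL, a pET28-derived backbone from a structural genomics consortium, and made to produce a fragment of human lamin B1 for structure determination. The plasmid is selected with kanamycin and is recorded as low copy. The record lists a standard cloning strain for propagation but does not name an expression host. It also gives no feature table, so the promoter is not explicitly stated. However, the sequencing primers listed are T7 and T7-terminator, which fits the usual pET arrangement where the insert sits between a T7 promoter and terminator and is transcribed by T7 RNA polymerase in a suitable E. coli host.

The insert is a 369 bp segment of the human LMNB1 gene, cloned by restriction enzyme methods. It is not the full open reading frame; the record notes that it contains the Ig-like domain of lamin B1, a globular fold in the tail region of this nuclear lamina intermediate filament protein. An N-terminal His tag is fused to the fragment, allowing purification by immobilised metal affinity chromatography. Whether a protease cleavage site separates the tag from the domain is not stated.

The depositor links the construct to a deposited crystal structure entry, and its stated purpose is recombinant production of the isolated domain for structural work. It could likewise supply purified lamin B1 Ig-like domain for biophysical or binding studies, but because it encodes only a truncated piece, it is not suited to experiments that need full-length lamin B1.
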