>Addgene plasmid #25177 | LMNB1 (3HN9) | depositor partial sequence | sequence record 11651 | Author sequence
AGTAGTGTTAGCATCTCTCATTCCGCCTCAGCCACTGGAAATGTTTGCATCGAAGAAATTGATGTTGATG
GGAAATTTATCCGCTTGAAGAACACTTCTGAACAGGATCAACCAATGGGAGGCTGGGAGATGATCAGAAA
AATTGGAGACACATCAGTCAGTTATAAATATACCTCAAGATATGTGCTGAAGGCAGGCCAGACTGTTACA
ATTTGGGCTGCAAACGCTGGTGTCACAGCCAGCCCCCCAACTGACCTCATCTGGAAGAACCAGAACTCGT
GGGGCACTGGCGAAGATGTGAAGGTTATATTGAAAAATTCTCAGGGAGAGGAGGTTGCTCAAAGAAGTAC
AGTCTTTAAAACAACCATA
