>Addgene plasmid #25177 | LMNB1 (3HN9) | addgene partial sequence | sequence record 31255 | 25177 with T7
TCCCTCTGAATATTTTGTTTACTTTAAGAAGGAGATATACCATGCATCATCATCATCATCACAGCAGCGG
CAGAGAAAACTTGTATTTCCAGGGCAGTAGTGTTAGCATCTCTCATTCCGCCTCAGCCACTGGAAATGTT
TGCATCGAAGAAATTGATGTTGATGGGAAATTTATCCGCTTGAAGAACACTTCTGAACAGGATCAACCAA
TGGGAGGCTGGGAGATGATCAGAAAAATTGGAGACACATCAGTCAGTTATAAATATACCTCAAGATATGT
GCTGAAGGCAGGCCAGACTGTTACAATTTGGGCTGCAAACGCTGGTGTCACAGCCAGCCCCCCAACTGAC
CTCATCTGGAAGAACCAGAACTCGTGGGGCACTGGCGAAGATGTGAAGGTTATATTGAAAAATTCTCAGG
GAGAGGAGGTTGCTCAAAGAAGTACAGTCTTTAAAACAACCATATGATGACGAAGCTTGCGGCCGCACTC
GAGCACCACCACCACCACCACTGAGATCCGGCTGCTAACAAAGCCCGAAAGGAAGCTGAGTTGGCTGCTG
CCACCGCTGAGCAATAACTAGCATAACCCCTTGGGGCCTCTAAACGGGTCTTGAGGGGTTTTTTGCTGAA
AGGAGGAACTATATCCGGATTGGCGAATGGG
[124 nt withheld, positions 662-785]
C
[70 nt withheld, positions 787-856]
CTCGACCCCAAAAAACTTGATTA
[37 nt withheld, positions 880-916]
